Addgene plasmid #149433: pBigTB-ERT2CreERT2
Purpose: tamoxifen-inducible Cre recombinase
Depositing lab: Primo Schaer. Depositing organization: University of Basel. Publication: Inducible TDG knockout models to study epigenetic regulation. Schwarz SD, Grundbacher E, Hrovat AM, Xu J, Kusnierczyk A, Vagbo CB, Schar P, Schuermann D. F1000Res. 2020 Sep 9;9:1112. doi: 10.12688/f1000research.25637.2. eCollection 2020. PubMed 33082936.
Backbone
  Vector backbone: pBigTB (Addgene Plasmid #149432)
  Backbone manufacturer: Primo Schär Lab
  Backbone size w/o insert (bp): 4574
  Total vector size (bp): 9218
  Vector type: Mammalian Expression, Mouse Targeting, Cre/Lox
  Selectable markers: Blasticidin
Growth in bacteria
  Bacterial resistance: Ampicillin, 100 μg/mL
  Growth temperature: 37°C
  Growth strain: DH5alpha
  Copy number: High Copy
Gene/Insert
  Gene/Insert name: ERT2-Cre-ERT2 fusion protein (alt name: inducible Cre)
  Species: Synthetic
  Insert size (bp): 4669
  Promoter: CAG promoter
  Tag / fusion protein: ERT2 (N terminal on insert); ERT2 (C terminal on insert)
  Cloning method: Restriction Enzyme; 5′ cloning site SalI (not destroyed); 3′ cloning site NotI (not destroyed)
  Sequencing primers: 5′ pCAG-F; 3′ BGH-rev
Resource information
  A portion of this plasmid was derived from a plasmid made by: Connie Cepko Lab: pCAG-ERT2CreERT2 (Addgene Plasmid #13777)
Terms and licenses: Academic/Nonprofit Terms; Industry Terms: Not Available to Industry
How to cite: pBigTB-ERT2CreERT2 was a gift from Primo Schaer (Addgene plasmid # 149433 ; http://n2t.net/addgene:149433 ; RRID:Addgene_149433)
