[The description below was written by a language model from this plasmid's Addgene catalogue record and pLannotate feature annotations shown in this document.]
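Description:
pBigTB-ERT2CreERT2 is a high-copy mammalian expression and mouse-targeting plasmid of about 9.2 kb, built on the pBluescript-like pBigTB backbone. It is propagated in E. coli through a ColE1/pUC-type origin with ampicillin selection (AmpR). It also retains an f1 origin, lac promoter/operator and lacZα remnants, and flanking T3 and T7 promoters. For selection in mammalian cells it carries a blasticidin S deaminase (BSD) gene. This gene is driven by the SV40 enhancer/early promoter, with a tandem EM7 bacterial promoter, and is terminated by an SV40 poly(A) signal. Short bleomycin-resistance fragments annotated downstream of BSD appear to be non-functional cloning remnants. An adenovirus major late splice acceptor lies upstream of the resistance cassette. Elements of this kind are common in knock-in shuttle vectors, but the record does not name a target locus, and no homology arms or loxP sites are annotated.

The payload, cloned between SalI and NotI, derives from an earlier pCAG-ERT2CreERT2 plasmid. It consists of the CAG promoter (CMV enhancer, chicken β-actin promoter and chimeric intron) driving Cre recombinase, followed by a bGH poly(A) signal. Cre is fused at both its N- and C-termini to ERT2, the mutated ligand-binding domain of the human estrogen receptor. The two ERT2 domains keep the fusion protein inactive in the cytoplasm until tamoxifen or its 4-hydroxy metabolite binds. Cre can then enter the nucleus and recombine loxP-flanked sequences, and the double fusion generally gives lower background activity than a single one. The construct supplies tamoxifen-inducible Cre to blasticidin-selected cells, and the associated publication concerns inducible TDG knockout models for studying epigenetic regulation.
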