Features (pLannotate 1.2.2; 28 found; start..end, strand, type, name):
     19..398     +  enhancer       CMV enhancer: human cytomegalovirus immediate early enhancer
    400..675     +  promoter       chicken β-actin promoter: No description available
    676..1692    +  intron         chimeric intron: chimera between introns from chicken β-actin and rabbit β-globin
   1767..2702    +  CDS            ERT2: mutated ligand-binding domain of the human estrogen receptor (Feil et al., 1997)
   2711..3734    +  CDS            Cre (fragment): site-specific recombinase Cre is a site-specific recombinase from bacteriophage P1. Recombination occurs at loxP sequences.
   3747..4682    +  CDS            ERT2: mutated ligand-binding domain of the human estrogen receptor (Feil et al., 1997)
   4720..4944    +  polyA_signal   bGH poly(A) signal: bovine growth hormone polyadenylation signal
   4948..4969    +  promoter       SV40 promoter (fragment): SV40 enhancer and early promoter
   5016..5034    -  promoter       T3 promoter: promoter for bacteriophage T3 RNA polymerase
   5079..5095    -  protein_bind   lac operator: The lac repressor binds to the lac operator to inhibit transcription in E. coli. This inhibition can be relieved by adding lactose or isopropyl-β-D-thiogalactopyranoside (IPTG). lac repressor encoded by lacI
   5103..5133    -  promoter       lac promoter: promoter for the E. coli lac operon
   5148..5169    -  protein_bind   CAP binding site: CAP binding activates transcription in the presence of cAMP. E. coli catabolite activator protein
   5182..5274    -  CDS            lacI (fragment): lac repressor; lacI; The lac repressor binds to the lac operator to inhibit transcription in E. coli. This inhibition can be relieved by adding lactose or isopropyl-β-D-thiogalactopyranoside (IPTG).
   5457..6045    -  rep_origin     ori: high-copy-number ColE1/pMB1/pBR322/pUC origin of replication
   6216..7076    -  CDS            AmpR: β-lactamase; bla; confers resistance to ampicillin, carbenicillin, and related antibiotics
   7077..7181    -  promoter       AmpR promoter: bla
   7212..7656    -  rep_origin     f1 ori (sequence partly withheld): f1 bacteriophage origin of replication; arrow indicates direction of (+) strand synthesis
   7669..7824    -  CDS            lacZα (fragment): LacZα fragment of β-galactosidase; lacZ fragment
   7827..7845    +  promoter       T7 promoter: promoter for bacteriophage T7 RNA polymerase
   7873..7976    +  misc_feature   Ad SA: adenovirus major late transcript splice acceptor (Friedrich and Soriano, 1991)
   8003..8020    +  misc_feature   MCS (fragment): pBluescript multiple cloning site
   8020..8080    +  rep_origin     f1 ori (fragment): f1 bacteriophage origin of replication; arrow indicates direction of (+) strand synthesis
   8094..8423    +  promoter       SV40 promoter: SV40 enhancer and early promoter
   8471..8518    +  promoter       EM7 promoter: synthetic bacterial promoter&nbsp
   8537..8935    +  CDS            BSD: blasticidin S deaminase; Aspergillus terreus BSD; confers resistance to blasticidin
   8936..8963    +  CDS            BleoR (fragment): antibiotic-binding protein; Sh ble from Streptoalloteichus hindustanus; confers resistance to bleomycin, phleomycin, and Zeocin™
   8973..9098    +  CDS            ble (fragment): BLE_KLEPN - Experimental evidence at protein level: Swiss-Prot protein existence level 1. Binding protein with a strong affinity to the bleomycin family of antibiotics. Binds to CL990; an antimitotic-antibiotic compound. From Klebsiella pneumoniae.
   9093..9214    +  polyA_signal   SV40 poly(A) signal: SV40 polyadenylation signal
>Addgene plasmid #149433 | pBigTB-ERT2CreERT2 | addgene full sequence | sequence record 310076 | Addgene NGS Result
GCTAGCATCGATACCGTCGACATTGATTATTGACTAGTTATTAATAGTAATCAATTACGGGGTCATTAGT
TCATAGCCCATATATGGAGTTCCGCGTTACATAACTTACGGTAAATGGCCCGCCTGGCTGACCGCCCAAC
GACCCCCGCCCATTGACGTCAATAATGACGTATGTTCCCATAGTAACGCCAATAGGGACTTTCCATTGAC
GTCAATGGGTGGAGTATTTACGGTAAACTGCCCACTTGGCAGTACATCAAGTGTATCATATGCCAAGTAC
GCCCCCTATTGACGTCAATGACGGTAAATGGCCCGCCTGGCATTATGCCCAGTACATGACCTTATGGGAC
TTTCCTACTTGGCAGTACATCTACGTATTAGTCATCGCTATTACCATGGTCGAGGTGAGCCCCACGTTCT
GCTTCACTCTCCCCATCTCCCCCCCCTCCCCACCCCCAATTTTGTATTTATTTATTTTTTAATTATTTTG
TGCAGCGATGGGGGCGGGGGGGGGGGGGGGGCGCGCCAGGCGGGGCGGGGCGGGGCGAGGGGCGGGGCGG
GGCGAGGCGGAGAGGTGCGGCGGCAGCCAATCAGAGCGGCGCGCTCCGAAAGTTTCCTTTTATGGCGAGG
CGGCGGCGGCGGCGGCCCTATAAAAAGCGAAGCGCGCGGCGGGCGGGAGTCGCTGCGCGCTGCCTTCGCC
CCGTGCCCCGCTCCGCCGCCGCCTCGCGCCGCCCGCCCCGGCTCTGACTGACCGCGTTACTCCCACAGGT
GAGCGGGCGGGACGGCCCTTCTCCTCCGGGCTGTAATTAGCGCTTGGTTTAATGACGGCTTGTTTCTTTT
CTGTGGCTGCGTGAAAGCCTTGAGGGGCTCCGGGAGGGCCCTTTGTGCGGGGGGAGCGGCTCGGGGGGTG
CGTGCGTGTGTGTGTGCGTGGGGAGCGCCGCGTGCGGCTCCGCGCTGCCCGGCGGCTGTGAGCGCTGCGG
GCGCGGCGCGGGGCTTTGTGCGCTCCGCAGTGTGCGCGAGGGGAGCGCGGCCGGGGGCGGTGCCCCGCGG
TGCGGGGGGGGCTGCGAGGGGAACAAAGGCTGCGTGCGGGGTGTGTGCGTGGGGGGGTGAGCAGGGGGTG
TGGGCGCGTCGGTCGGGCTGCAACCCCCCCTGCACCCCCCTCCCCGAGTTGCTGAGCACGGCCCGGCTTC
GGGTGCGGGGCTCCGTACGGGGCGTGGCGCGGGGCTCGCCGTGCCGGGCGGGGGGTGGCGGCAGGTGGGG
GTGCCGGGCGGGGCGGGGCCGCCTCGGGCCGGGGAGGGCTCGGGGGAGGGGCGCGGCGGCCCCCGGAGCG
CCGGCGGCTGTCGAGGCGCGGCGAGCCGCAGCCATTGCCTTTTATGGTAATCGTGCGAGAGGGCGCAGGG
ACTTCCTTTGTCCCAAATCTGTGCGGAGCCGAAATCTGGGAGGCGCCGCCGCACCCCCTCTAGCGGGCGC
GGGGCGAAGCGGTGCGGCGCCGGCAGGAAGGAAATGGGCGGGGAGGGCCTTCGTGCGTCGCCGCGCCGCC
GTCCCCTTCTCCCTCTCCAGCCTCGGGGCTGTCCGCGGGGGGACGGCTGCCTTCGGGGGGGACGGGGCAG
GGCGGGGTTCGGCTTCTGGCGTGTGACCGGCGGCTCTAGAGCCTCTGCTAACCATGTTCATGCCTTCTTC
TTTTTCCTACAGCTCCTGGGCAACGTGCTGGTTATTGTGCTGTCTCATCATTTTGGCAAAGAATTCCCGG
GTGAGCCGCCACCATGGCTGGAGACATGAGAGCTGCCAACCTTTGGCCAAGCCCGCTCATGATCAAACGC
TCTAAGAAGAACAGCCTGGCCTTGTCCCTGACGGCCGACCAGATGGTCAGTGCCTTGTTGGATGCTGAGC
CCCCCATACTCTATTCCGAGTATGATCCTACCAGACCCTTCAGTGAAGCTTCGATGATGGGCTTACTGAC
CAACCTGGCAGACAGGGAGCTGGTTCACATGATCAACTGGGCGAAGAGGGTGCCAGGCTTTGTGGATTTG
ACCCTCCATGATCAGGTCCACCTTCTAGAATGTGCCTGGCTAGAGATCCTGATGATTGGTCTCGTCTGGC
GCTCCATGGAGCACCCAGTGAAGCTACTGTTTGCTCCTAACTTGCTCTTGGACAGGAACCAGGGAAAATG
TGTAGAGGGCATGGTGGAGATCTTCGACATGCTGCTGGCTACATCATCTCGGTTCCGCATGATGAATCTG
CAGGGAGAGGAGTTTGTGTGCCTCAAATCTATTATTTTGCTTAATTCTGGAGTGTACACATTTCTGTCCA
GCACCCTGAAGTCTCTGGAAGAGAAGGACCATATCCACCGAGTCCTGGACAAGATCACAGACACTTTGAT
CCACCTGATGGCCAAGGCAGGCCTGACCCTGCAGCAGCAGCACCAGCGGCTGGCCCAGCTCCTCCTCATC
CTCTCCCACATCAGGCACATGAGTAACAAAGGCATGGAGCATCTGTACAGCATGAAGTGCAAGAACGTGG
TGCCCCTCTATGACCTGCTGCTGGAGGCGGCGGACGCCCACCGCCTACATGCGCCCACTAGCCGTGGAGG
GGCATCCGTGGAGGAGACGGACCAAAGCCACTTGGCCACTGCGGGCTCTACTTCATCGCATTCCTTGCAA
AAGTATTACATCACGGGGGAGGCAGAGGGTTTCCCTGCCACAGCTGTCGACAATTTACTGACCGTACACC
AAAATTTGCCTGCATTACCGGTCGATGCAACGAGTGATGAGGTTCGCAAGAACCTGATGGACATGTTCAG
GGATCGCCAGGCGTTTTCTGAGCATACCTGGAAAATGCTTCTGTCCGTTTGCCGGTCGTGGGCGGCATGG
TGCAAGTTGAATAACCGGAAATGGTTTCCCGCAGAACCTGAAGATGTTCGCGATTATCTTCTATATCTTC
AGGCGCGCGGTCTGGCAGTAAAAACTATCCAGCAACATTTGGGCCAGCTAAACATGCTTCATCGTCGGTC
CGGGCTGCCACGACCAAGTGACAGCAATGCTGTTTCACTGGTTATGCGGCGGATCCGAAAAGAAAACGTT
GATGCCGGTGAACGTGCAAAACAGGCTCTAGCGTTCGAACGCACTGATTTCGACCAGGTTCGTTCACTCA
TGGAAAATAGCGATCGCTGCCAGGATATACGTAATCTGGCATTTCTGGGGATTGCTTATAACACCCTGTT
ACGTATAGCCGAAATTGCCAGGATCAGGGTTAAAGATATCTCACGTACTGACGGTGGGAGAATGTTAATC
CATATTGGCAGAACGAAAACGCTGGTTAGCACCGCAGGTGTAGAGAAGGCACTTAGCCTGGGGGTAACTA
AACTGGTCGAGCGATGGATTTCCGTCTCTGGTGTAGCTGATGATCCGAATAACTACCTGTTTTGCCGGGT
CAGAAAAAATGGTGTTGCCGCGCCATCTGCCACCAGCCAGCTATCAACTCGCGCCCTGGAAGGGATTTTT
GAAGCAACTCATCGATTGATTTACGGCGCTAAGGATGACTCTGGTCAGAGATACCTGGCCTGGTCTGGAC
ACAGTGCCCGTGTCGGAGCCGCGCGAGATATGGCCCGCGCTGGAGTTTCAATACCGGAGATCATGCAAGC
TGGTGGCTGGACCAATGTAAATATTGTCATGAACTATATCCGTAACCTGGATAGTGAAACAGGGGCAATG
GTGCGCCTGCTGGAAGATGGCGATCTCGAGCCATCTGCTGGAGACATGAGAGCTGCCAACCTTTGGCCAA
GCCCGCTCATGATCAAACGCTCTAAGAAGAACAGCCTGGCCTTGTCCCTGACGGCCGACCAGATGGTCAG
TGCCTTGTTGGATGCTGAGCCCCCCATACTCTATTCCGAGTATGATCCTACCAGACCCTTCAGTGAAGCT
TCGATGATGGGCTTACTGACCAACCTGGCAGACAGGGAGCTGGTTCACATGATCAACTGGGCGAAGAGGG
TGCCAGGCTTTGTGGATTTGACCCTCCATGATCAGGTCCACCTTCTAGAATGTGCCTGGCTAGAGATCCT
GATGATTGGTCTCGTCTGGCGCTCCATGGAGCACCCAGTGAAGCTACTGTTTGCTCCTAACTTGCTCTTG
GACAGGAACCAGGGAAAATGTGTAGAGGGCATGGTGGAGATCTTCGACATGCTGCTGGCTACATCATCTC
GGTTCCGCATGATGAATCTGCAGGGAGAGGAGTTTGTGTGCCTCAAATCTATTATTTTGCTTAATTCTGG
AGTGTACACATTTCTGTCCAGCACCCTGAAGTCTCTGGAAGAGAAGGACCATATCCACCGAGTCCTGGAC
AAGATCACAGACACTTTGATCCACCTGATGGCCAAGGCAGGCCTGACCCTGCAGCAGCAGCACCAGCGGC
TGGCCCAGCTCCTCCTCATCCTCTCCCACATCAGGCACATGAGTAACAAAGGCATGGAGCATCTGTACAG
CATGAAGTGCAAGAACGTGGTGCCCCTCTATGACCTGCTGCTGGAGGCGGCGGACGCCCACCGCCTACAT
GCGCCCACTAGCCGTGGAGGGGCATCCGTGGAGGAGACGGACCAAAGCCACTTGGCCACTGCGGGCTCTA
CTTCATCGCATTCCTTGCAAAAGTATTACATCACGGGGGAGGCAGAGGGTTTCCCTGCCACAGCTTGATA
GCGGCCGCGAGCTCGCTGATCAGCCTCGACTGTGCCTTCTAGTTGCCAGCCATCTGTTGTTTGCCCCTCC
CCCGTGCCTTCCTTGACCCTGGAAGGTGCCACTCCCACTGTCCTTTCCTAATAAAATGAGGAAATTGCAT
CGCATTGTCTGAGTAGGTGTCATTCTATTCTGGGGGGTGGGGTGGGGCAGGACAGCAAGGGGGAGGATTG
GGAAGACAATAGCAGGCATGCTGGGGATGCGGTGGGCTCTATGGCTTCTGAGGCGGAAAGAACCAGCTGG
GGCTCGATCCTCTAGTTGGCGCGCCAACGGTACCAGCTTTTGTTCCCTTTAGTGAGGGTTAATTTCGAGC
TTGGCGTAATCATGGTCATAGCTGTTTCCTGTGTGAAATTGTTATCCGCTCACAATTCCACACAACATAC
GAGCCGGAAGCATAAAGTGTAAAGCCTGGGGTGCCTAATGAGTGAGCTAACTCACATTAATTGCGTTGCG
CTCACTGCCCGCTTTCCAGTCGGGAAACCTGTCGTGCCAGCTGCATTAATGAATCGGCCAACGCGCGGGG
AGAGGCGGTTTGCGTATTGGGCGCTCTTCCGCTTCCTCGCTCACTGACTCGCTGCGCTCGGTCGTTCGGC
TGCGGCGAGCGGTATCAGCTCACTCAAAGGCGGTAATACGGTTATCCACAGAATCAGGGGATAACGCAGG
AAAGAACATGTGAGCAAAAGGCCAGCAAAAGGCCAGGAACCGTAAAAAGGCCGCGTTGCTGGCGTTTTTC
CATAGGCTCCGCCCCCCTGACGAGCATCACAAAAATCGACGCTCAAGTCAGAGGTGGCGAAACCCGACAG
GACTATAAAGATACCAGGCGTTTCCCCCTGGAAGCTCCCTCGTGCGCTCTCCTGTTCCGACCCTGCCGCT
TACCGGATACCTGTCCGCCTTTCTCCCTTCGGGAAGCGTGGCGCTTTCTCATAGCTCACGCTGTAGGTAT
CTCAGTTCGGTGTAGGTCGTTCGCTCCAAGCTGGGCTGTGTGCACGAACCCCCCGTTCAGCCCGACCGCT
GCGCCTTATCCGGTAACTATCGTCTTGAGTCCAACCCGGTAAGACACGACTTATCGCCACTGGCAGCAGC
CACTGGTAACAGGATTAGCAGAGCGAGGTATGTAGGCGGTGCTACAGAGTTCTTGAAGTGGTGGCCTAAC
TACGGCTACACTAGAAGAACAGTATTTGGTATCTGCGCTCTGCTGAAGCCAGTTACCTTCGGAAAAAGAG
TTGGTAGCTCTTGATCCGGCAAACAAACCACCGCTGGTAGCGGTGGTTTTTTTGTTTGCAAGCAGCAGAT
TACGCGCAGAAAAAAAGGATCTCAAGAAGATCCTTTGATCTTTTCTACGGGGTCTGACGCTCAGTGGAAC
GAAAACTCACGTTAAGGGATTTTGGTCATGAGATTATCAAAAAGGATCTTCACCTAGATCCTTTTAAATT
AAAAATGAAGTTTTAAATCAATCTAAAGTATATATGAGTAAACTTGGTCTGACAGTTACCAATGCTTAAT
CAGTGAGGCACCTATCTCAGCGATCTGTCTATTTCGTTCATCCATAGTTGCCTGACTCCCCGTCGTGTAG
ATAACTACGATACGGGAGGGCTTACCATCTGGCCCCAGTGCTGCAATGATACCGCGAGACCCACGCTCAC
CGGCTCCAGATTTATCAGCAATAAACCAGCCAGCCGGAAGGGCCGAGCGCAGAAGTGGTCCTGCAACTTT
ATCCGCCTCCATCCAGTCTATTAATTGTTGCCGGGAAGCTAGAGTAAGTAGTTCGCCAGTTAATAGTTTG
CGCAACGTTGTTGCCATTGCTACAGGCATCGTGGTGTCACGCTCGTCGTTTGGTATGGCTTCATTCAGCT
CCGGTTCCCAACGATCAAGGCGAGTTACATGATCCCCCATGTTGTGCAAAAAAGCGGTTAGCTCCTTCGG
TCCTCCGATCGTTGTCAGAAGTAAGTTGGCCGCAGTGTTATCACTCATGGTTATGGCAGCACTGCATAAT
TCTCTTACTGTCATGCCATCCGTAAGATGCTTTTCTGTGACTGGTGAGTACTCAACCAAGTCATTCTGAG
AATAGTGTATGCGGCGACCGAGTTGCTCTTGCCCGGCGTCAATACGGGATAATACCGCGCCACATAGCAG
AACTTTAAAAGTGCTCATCATTGGAAAACGTTCTTCGGGGCGAAAACTCTCAAGGATCTTACCGCTGTTG
AGATCCAGTTCGATGTAACCCACTCGTGCACCCAACTGATCTTCAGCATCTTTTACTTTCACCAGCGTTT
CTGGGTGAGCAAAAACAGGAAGGCAAAATGCCGCAAAAAAGGGAATAAGGGCGACACGGAAATGTTGAAT
ACTCATACTCTTCCTTTTTCAATATTATTGAAGCATTTATCAGGGTTATTGTCTCATGAGCGGATACATA
TTTGAATGTATTTAGAAAAATAAACAAATAGGGGTTCCGCGCACATTYMSCCKRAAWGKSSMAYSKRAMK
YGTAAGCGTTAATATTTTGTTAAAATTCGCGTTAAATTTTTGTTAAATCAGCTCATTTTTTAACCAATAG
GCCGAAATCGGCAAAATCCCTTATAAATCAAAAGAATAGACCGAGATAGGGT
[37 nt withheld, positions 7333-7369]
AAAGAACGTGGACTCCAACGTCAAAGG
[49 nt withheld, positions 7397-7445]
T
[91 nt withheld, positions 7447-7537]
G
[65 nt withheld, positions 7539-7603]
A
[52 nt withheld, positions 7605-7656]
RCRMKTYMSRTKCGCCATTCAGGCTGCGCAACTGTTGGGAAGGGCGATCGGTGCGGGCCTCTTCGCTATT
ACGCCAGCTGGCGAAAGGGGGATGTGCTGCAAGGCGATTAAGTTGGGTAACGCCAGGGTTTTCCCAGTCA
CGACGTTGTAAAACGACGGCCAGTGAATTGTAATACGACTCACTATAGGGCGAATTGGCCTTAATTAAGG
GATCTGTAGGGCGCAGTAGTCCAGGGTTTCCTTGATGATGTCATACTTATCCTGTCCCTTTTTTTTCCAC
AGCTCGCGGTTGAGGACAAACTCTTCGCGGTCTTTCCAGTGGGGATCGACGGTATCGTAGAGTCGAGGCC
GCTCTAGAACTAGTTGCCGATTTCGGCCTATTGGTTAAAAAATGAGCTGATTTAACAAAAATTTAACGCG
AATTAATTCTGTGGAATGTGTGTCAGTTAGGGTGTGGAAAGTCCCCAGGCTCCCCAGCAGGCAGAAGTAT
GCAAAGCATGCATCTCAATTAGTCAGCAACCAGGTGTGGAAAGTCCCCAGGCTCCCCAGCAGGCAGAAGT
ATGCAAAGCATGCATCTCAATTAGTCAGCAACCATAGTCCCGCCCCTAACTCCGCCCATCCCGCCCCTAA
CTCCGCCCAGTTCCGCCCATTCTCCGCCCCATGGCTGACTAATTTTTTTTATTTATGCAGAGGCCGAGGC
CGCCTCTGCCTCTGAGCTATTCCAGAAGTAGTGAGGAGGCTTTTTTGGAGGCCTAGGCTTTTGCAAAAAG
CTCCCGGGAGCTTGTATATCCATTTTCGGATCTGATCAGCACGTGTTGACAATTAATCATCGGCATAGTA
TATCGGCATAGTATAATACGACAAGGTGAGGAACTAAACCATGGCCAAGCCTTTGTCTCAAGAAGAATCC
ACCCTCATTGAAAGAGCAACGGCTACAATCAACAGCATCCCCATCTCTGAAGACTACAGCGTCGCCAGCG
CAGCTCTCTCTAGCGACGGCCGCATCTTCACTGGTGTCAATGTATATCATTTTACTGGGGGACCTTGTGC
AGAACTCGTGGTGCTGGGCACTGCTGCTGCTGCGGCAGCTGGCAACCTGACTTGTATCGTCGCGATCGGA
AATGAGAACAGGGGCATCTTGAGCCCCTGCGGACGGTGCCGACAGGTGCTTCTCGATCTGCATCCTGGGA
TCAAAGCCATAGTGAAGGACAGTGATGGACAGCCGACGGCAGTTGGGATTCGTGAATTGCTGCCCTCTGG
TTATGTGTGGGAGGGCTAAGCACTTCGTGGCCGAGGAGCAGGACTGACACGTGCTACGAGATTTCGATTC
CACCGCCGCCTTCTATGAAAGGTTGGGCTTCGGAATCGTTTTCCGGGACGCCGGCTGGATGATCCTCCAG
CGCGGGGATCTCATGCTGGAGTTCTTCGCCCACCCCAACTTGTTTATTGCAGCTTATAATGGTTACAAAT
AAAGCAATAGCATCACAAATTTCACAAATAAAGCATTTTTTTCACTGCATTCTAGTTGTGGTTTGTCCAA
ACTCATCAATGTATCTTATCATGTCT
